Addgene plasmid #54929: mApple-MyosinIIA-C-18
Purpose: Localization: Cytoskeleton, Excitation: 568, Emission: 592
Depositing lab: Michael Davidson. Depositing organization: Florida State University, Tallahassee. Publication: A contractile and counterbalancing adhesion system controls the 3D shape of crawling cells. Burnette DT, Shao L, Ott C, Pasapera AM, Fischer RS, Baird MA, Der Loughian C, Delanoe-Ayari H, Paszek MJ, Davidson MW, Betzig E, Lippincott-Schwartz J. J Cell Biol. 2014 Apr 14;205(1):83-96. doi: 10.1083/jcb.201311104. Epub 2014 Apr 7. PubMed 24711500.
Backbone
  Vector backbone: mApple-C1
  Backbone size w/o insert (bp): 4750
  Vector type: Mammalian Expression
  Selectable markers: Neomycin (select with G418)
Growth in bacteria
  Bacterial resistance: Kanamycin, 50 μg/mL
  Growth temperature: 37°C
  Growth strain: DH5alpha
  Copy number: High Copy
Gene/Insert
  Gene/Insert name: MyosinIIA (alt name: AJ312390)
  Species: M. musculus (mouse)
  Promoter: CMV
  Tag / fusion protein: mApple (N terminal on backbone)
  Cloning method: Unknown
  Sequencing primers: 5′ CMV-F; 3′ SV40pA-R
Terms and licenses: Academic/Nonprofit Terms; Industry Terms: Not Available to Industry
Depositor comments: . Excitation = 568; Emission = 592
How to cite: mApple-MyosinIIA-C-18 was a gift from Michael Davidson (Addgene plasmid # 54929 ; http://n2t.net/addgene:54929 ; RRID:Addgene_54929)
