[The description below was written by a language model from this plasmid's Addgene catalogue record.]
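Description:
mApple-MyosinIIA-C-18 is a mammalian expression plasmid built on the mApple-C1 backbone (about 4.75 kb without the insert), a C1-style fluorescent protein fusion vector. It encodes mouse non-muscle myosin IIA fused to the red-orange fluorescent protein mApple. The fluorescent protein is supplied by the backbone and sits at the N terminus of the myosin sequence, so the insert is cloned downstream of mApple. The "C-18" in the name likely denotes this C-type arrangement and an 18-residue linker between the two parts, although the record does not spell this out. Expression is driven by the CMV promoter, giving strong constitutive transcription in most cultured mammalian cells. The listed SV40pA-R sequencing primer indicates an SV40 polyadenylation signal downstream of the fusion.

The plasmid is maintained at high copy in E. coli under kanamycin selection. It also carries a neomycin resistance marker, so stably transfected mammalian cells can be selected with G418. No feature table is provided, so details such as the origin of replication, the cloning sites used and the exact extent of the myosin coding sequence are not stated.

The construct is intended as a cytoskeletal localization marker. The tagged myosin IIA heavy chain should incorporate into actomyosin structures and can be followed by live-cell or fixed-cell fluorescence microscopy, with mApple excitation at 568 nm and emission at 592 nm. The associated publication concerns contractile and adhesion systems that control the three-dimensional shape of crawling cells, which fits its use for visualizing myosin II distribution and dynamics during cell migration.
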