>Addgene plasmid #54929 | mApple-MyosinIIA-C-18 | depositor partial sequence | sequence record 85317 | insert sequence
GTGACCGCTCGAGCCGCTAGCGCTACCGGTCGCCACCATGGTGAGCAAGGGCGAGGAGAATAACATGGCC
ATCATCAAGGAGTTCATGCGCTTCAAGGTGCACATGGAGGGCTCCGTGAACGGCCACGAGTTCGAGATCG
AGGGCGAGGGCGAGGGCCGCCCCTACGAGGCCTTTCAGACCGCTAAGCTGAAGGTGACCAAGGGTGGCCC
CCTGCCCTTCGCCTGGGACATCCTGTCCCCTCAGTTCATGTACGGCTCCAAGGTCTACATTAAGCACCCA
GCCGACATCCCCGACTACTTCAAGCTGTCCTTCCCCGAGGGCTTCAGGTGGGAGCGCGTGATGAACTTCG
AGGACGGCGGCATTATTCACGTTAACCAGGACTCCTCCCTGCAGGACGGCGTGTTCATCTACAAGGTGAA
GCTGCGCGGCACCAACTTCCCCTCCGACGGCCCCGTAATGCAGAAGAAGACCATGGGCTGGGAGGCCTCC
GAGGAGCGGATGTACCCCGAGGACGGCGCCCTGAAGAGCGAGATCAAGAAGAGGCTGAAGCTGAAGGACG
GCGGCCACTACGCCGCCGAGGTCAAGACCACCTACAAGGCCAAGAAGCCCGTGCAGCTGCCCGGCGCCTA
CATCGTCGACATCAAGTTGGACATCGTGTCCCACAACGAGGACTACACCATCGTGGAACAGTACGAACGC
GCCGAGGGCCGCCACTCCACCGGCGGCATGGACGAGCTGTACAAGTCCGGACTCAGATCTGGCAGCGGTG
GAGGCAGCGCATCCGGCGGAAGCGGAAGCGCTCAGCAGGCTGCAGACAAGTACCTCTATGTGGATAAAAA
CTTCATCAATAACCCGCTGGCCCAAGCTGACTGGGCTGCCAAGAAGTTGGTATGGGTGCCTTCCAGCAAG
AATGGCTTTGAACCAGCCAGCCTCAAGGAGGAGGTGGGAGAAGAGGCCATTGTAGAGCTGGTAGAGAATG
GGAAGAAGGTGAAGGTGAACAAGGACGACATCCAGAAGATGAACCCACCCAAGTTCTCCAAGGTGGAGGA
CATGGCAGAGCTCACGTGCCTCAACGAAGCTTCGGTGCTGCACAACCTCAAGGAGCGATACTACTCAGGG
CTTATCTACACCTATTCAGGCCTGTTCTGTGTGGTCATCAACCCTTATAAGAACCTGCCCATCTACTCAG
AGGAGATCGTGGAGATGTACAAGGGCAAGAAGAGGCACGAGATGCCACCCCACATCTACGCCATCACAGA
TACTGCCTACCGGAGCATGATGCAGGACCGGGAAGATCAGTCCATCCTGTGCACGGGGGAGTCTGGAGCA
GGGAAGACAGAGAACACCAAGAAAGTCATCCAGTACCTGGCACATGTGGCCTCCTCACACAAGAGCAAGA
AGGACCAGGGGGAGTTGGAGCGGCAGCTGCTACAGGCCAACCCTATCCTAGAGGCCTTTGGAAACGCCAA
GACGGTGAAGAATGACAACTCCTCTCGATTCGGTAAATTCATTCGTATCAACTTTGATGTCAATGGCTAC
ATTGTTGGTGCCAACATTGAGACTTATCTTCTGGAGAAATCTCGTGCTATCCGCCAAGCCAAAGAGGAGC
GGACCTTCCACATCTTCTACTACCTGCTGTCTGGGGCCGGAGAACACCTGAAGACTGATCTCCTGTTGGA
GCCATACAACAAATACCGCTTCCTGTCCAACGGGCACGTCACCATCCCTGGGCAGCAGGACAAGGACATG
TTCCAGGAGACAATGGAGGCCATGAGAATTATGGGTATCCCAGAGGATGAGCAGATGGGCTTGCTGCGGG
TCATCTCTGGGGTCCTTCAGCTTGGCAACATTGCCTTCAAGAAGGAGCGGAACACTGACCAGGCGTCCAT
GCCGGACAACACAGCTGCTCAAAAGGTGTCCCACCTCCTGGGGATCAATGTGACCGACTTCACCAGAGGC
ATCCTCACCCCACGCATCAAGGTGGGCAGAGACTATGTGCAGAAGGCGCAGACTAAAGAGCAGGCTGACT
TTGCCATTGAGGCCTTGGCCAAGGCTACCTATGAGCGGATGTTCCGCTGGCTGGTGCTTCGCATCAACAA
AGCTCTGGACAAGACCAAGAGGCAGGGCGCCTCATTTATCGGGATACTGGACATCGCTGGCTTTGAAATC
TTTGATCTGAACTCCTTCGAGCAGCTGTGCATCAACTACACCAACGAGAAGCTGCAGCAGCTGTTCAACC
ACACCATGTTCATCCTGGAGCAGGAGGAGTACCAGCGAGAGGGCATCGAGTGGAACTTCATCGACTTCGG
CCTGGACCTGCAGCCCTGCATCGACCTCATTGAGAAGCCGGCGGGTCCCCCAGGCATCCTGGCCCTGCTA
GATGAGGAGTGCTGGTTTCCTAAGGCCACTGACAAGAGCTTCGTGGAGAAGGTGGTGCAGGAGCAGGGCA
CCCACCCCAAGTTCCAGAAGCCCAAGCAACTGAAGGACAAGGCTGATTTCTGCATTATCCACTATGCCGG
CAAGGTGGACTATAAAGCTGACGAGTGGCTGATGAAGAACATGGACCCCTTGAACGACAACATCGCCACG
CTGCTTCACCAGTCCTCAGACAAGTTTGTCTCTGAGCTGTGGAAGGATGTGGATCGGATCATTGGCTTGG
ACCAAGTGGCTGGAATGTCCGAGACAGCACTACCTGGTGCCTTCAAGACCCGGAAGGGCATGTTCCGTAC
TGTCGGACAGCTGTACAAGGAGCAGCTGGCCAAGCTCATGGCCACGTTGAGGAATACCAACCCCAACTTC
GTGCGCTGCATCATTCCCAACCATGAGAAGAAGGCCGGCAAACTGGACCCGCACTTGGTGCTGGACCAGC
TGCGCTGCAATGGCGTCCTTGAGGGCATCCGGATCTGCCGCCAGGGCTTTCCCAACAGGGTGGTCTTCCA
GGAGTTCCGGCAGAGGTATGAGATCCTCACCCCCAACTCCATCCCGAAGGGCTTCATGGATGGCAAGCAA
GCGTGTGTGCTCATGATCAAAGCCTTGGAGCTTGACAGCAACCTGTACCGCATCGGCCAGAGCAAAGTGT
TCTTCCGGGCAGGAGTGCTCGCCCACCTGGAGGAAGAGCGGGACCTGAAGATCACCGATGTCATCATTGG
CTTCCAGGCCTGCTGCAGGGGCTACCTGGCCAGGAAGGCCTTTGCCAAGAGGCAGCAACAGCTGACCGCC
ATGAAGGTCCTACAGAGGAACTGTGCTGCGTACCTCAGGCTGCGCAACTGGCAGTGGTGGAGGCTCTTCA
CCAAGGTCAAGCCCCTGTTGAACTCAATAAGACATGAGGATGAGCTGTTAGCCAAGGAGGCGGAACTGAC
AAAGGTTCGAGAGAAACATCTGGCTGCAGAGAACAGGCTGACAGAGATGGAGACGATGCAGTCTCAGCTC
ATGGCAGAGAAGCTGCAGCTTCAGGAGCAGCTGCAGGCGGAGACAGAGCTGTGTGCCGAGGCTGAGGAGC
TCCGGGCCCGTCTGACAGCGAAGAAGCAGGAGCTGGAGGAGATATGCCATGACCTGGAGGCCAGGGTGGA
GGAGGAGGAGGAGCGCTGCCAGTACCTGCAGGCCGAGAAGAAGAAGATGCAGCAGAACATCCAGGAACTT
GAGGAGCAGTTGGAGGAGGAGGAGAGCGCCCGGCAGAAGCTGCAGCTTGAGAAGGTGACCACCGAGGCCA
AGCTGAAGAAACTGGAGGAGGACCAGATCATCATGGAGGACCAGAACTGCAAACTGGCCAAGGAGAAGAA
ACTGCTGGAAGACAGAGTAGCTGAGTTCACTACCAACCTCATGGAAGAGGAGGAGAAGTCCAAGAGCCTG
GCCAAGCTCAAGAACAAGCACGAGGCAATGATCACCGACCTGGAAGAGCGCCTCCGTAGGGAGGAGAAGC
AGAGGCAGGAGTTGGAGAAGACCCGTCGCAAGCTGGAGGGAGACTCCACAGACCTCAGTGACCAGATTGC
TGAGCTCCAGGCGCAGATAGCAGAGCTCAAGATGCAGCTGGCCAAGAAGGAGGAGGAGTTGCAGGCTGCC
TTGGCCAGAGTGGAAGAAGAAGCTGCTCAGAAGAATATGGCCCTGAAGAAGATCCGAGAACTGGAAACTC
AGATATCTGAGCTCCAGGAGGACCTGGAGTCGGAGCGAGCCTCCAGGAATAAAGCCGAGAAGCAGAAACG
GGATCTGGGAGAGGAGCTGGAGGCGCTGAAGACAGAGCTGGAGGACACGCTGGACTCCACGGCTGCCCAG
CAGGAGCTGAGGTCGAAGCGTGAGCAGGAGGTGAGCATCCTGAAGAAGACTCTGGAGGACGAGGCCAAGA
CCCATGAGGCCCAGATCCAGGAGATGAGGCAGAAGCACTCACAGGCTGTGGAGGAGCTGGCAGATCAGTT
GGAGCAGACGAAGCGGGTAAAAGCTACCCTTGAGAAGGCGAAGCAGACCCTGGAGAATGAGCGGGGAGAG
CTGGCCAATGAGGTGAAGGCCCTGCTGCAAGGCAAGGGCGACTCAGAGCACAAGCGCAAGAAGGTGGAGG
CGCAGCTGCAAGAACTGCAGGTCAAGTTCAGCGAGGGAGAGCGCGTGCGAACCGAACTGGCCGACAAGGT
CACCAAGCTGCAGGTTGAACTGGACAGTGTGACCGGTCTCCTTAGCCAGTCTGACAGCAAGTCCAGCAAG
CTTACGAAGGACTTCTCTGCGCTGGAGTCCCAGCTTCAGGACACACAGGAGTTGCTCCAGGAGGAGAACC
GGCAGAAGCTGAGCCTGAGCACCAAGCTCAAGCAGATGGAGGATGAGAAAAACTCCTTCAGGGAGCAGCT
GGAGGAGGAGGAGGAGGCCAAGCGCAACTTGGAGAAGCAGATCGCCACGCTCCATGCCCAGGTGACCGAC
ATGAAGAAGAAGATGGAGGACGGTGTAGGGTGCCTGGAGACTGCAGAGGAGGCGAAGCGGAGGCTTCAGA
AGGACTTGGAAGGCCTGAGCCAGCGGCTTGAGGAGAAGGTGGCTGCCTACGATAAGCTGGAGAAGACCAA
GACACGGCTGCAGCAGGAGCTGGACGACCTGCTGGTTGACCTGGACCACCAGCGGCAGAGCGTCTCCAAC
CTGGAAAAGAAGCAGAAGAAGTTCGACCAGCTCCTAGCCGAGGAGAAGACCATCTCGGCCAAGTATGCAG
AGGAGCGTGACCGAGCTGAGGCTGAGGCCCGTGAGAAGGAGACAAAGGCGCTATCACTGGCCCGGGCGCT
TGAGGAGGCCATGGAGCAGAAGGCAGAGCTGGAGCGGCTCAACAAGCAGTTCCGCACGGAGATGGAGGAC
CTCATGAGCTCCAAGGATGACGTGGGCAAGAGTGTCCACGAGCTGGAGAAGTCCAAGCGGGCCTTGGAGC
AGCAGGTGGAGGAGATGAAGACCCAGCTGGAGGAGCTGGAGGATGAGCTGCAGGCCACGGAGGATGCCAA
GCTCCGCCTGGAGGTGAACCTGCAGGCCATGAAGGCCCAGTTTGAGCGGGATCTGCAGGGCCGGGATGAA
CAGAGCGAGGAGAAGAAGAAGCAGCTGGTCAGACAGGTGCGGGAGATGGAGGCGGAGCTGGAGGATGAGA
GGAAGCAGCGCTCCATGGCCATGGCCGCACGCAAGAAACTGGAGATGGATCTGAAGGACCTGGAGGCACA
CATTGACACAGCCAATAAGAACCGGGAAGAGGCCATCAAACAGCTGCGGAAGCTTCAGGCCCAGATGAAG
GACTGCATGCGGGAGCTGGACGACACGCGCGCCTCCCGGGAGGAGATCCTGGCGCAGGCCAAGGAGAATG
AGAAGAAGCTGAAGAGCATGGAGGCCGAGATGATTCAGCTGCAGGAGGAACTGGCAGCTGCTGAGCGTGC
TAAGCGTCAGGCCCAACAGGAACGGGACGAGCTGGCTGATGAGATCGCCAACAGCAGTGGCAAAGGGGCC
CTAGCATTAGAGGAGAAGCGGCGACTGGAGGCCCGCATTGCCCTGCTGGAGGAGGAGCTGGAGGAGGAAC
AGGGCAACACGGAGCTGATCAACGATCGGCTGAAGAAGGCCAACCTGCAGATCGACCAAATAAACACCGA
CCTGAACCTGGAACGCAGCCACGCACAGAAGAATGAGAATGCGCGACAGCAGCTGGAACGCCAGAACAAG
GAGCTCAAGGCCAAGCTGCAGGAAATGGAGAGTGCTGTCAAGTCCAAATACAAGGCCTCCATCGCGGCCT
TGGAGGCCAAAATTGCACAGCTGGAGGAACAGCTGGACAACGAGACCAAGGAGCGCCAGGCAGCCTCCAA
GCAGGTGCGCCGGACGGAGAAGAAGCTGAAGGACGTGCTGCTGCAGGTGGAGGACGAGCGGAGGAACGCG
GAACAGTTCAAGGACCAGGCTGACAAGGCGTCCACCCGCCTGAAGCAGCTTAAACGGCAGCTAGAGGAGG
CTGAAGAGGAGGCCCAGCGGGCCAATGCCTCACGCCGGAAGCTGCAGCGTGAGCTGGAAGATGCCACAGA
GACCGCTGATGCTATGAACCGCGAGGTCAGCTCCCTGAAGAACAAACTGAGGCGTGGGGACCTGCCATTT
GTCGTGACTCGCCGAATTGTTCGGAAAGGCACTGGCGACTGCTCAGACGAGGAGGTCGACGGTAAAGCAG
ATGGGGCCGATGCCAAGGCAGCTGAATAGAATTCTGCAGTCGACGGTACCGCGGGCCCGGGATCCACCGG
ATCTAGATAACTGATCATAATCAGCCATACCACATT
