>Addgene plasmid #54929 | mApple-MyosinIIA-C-18 | addgene partial sequence | sequence record 95082 | mCherry-F 5'-ccccgtaatgcagaagaaga-3'
CCGAGGACGGCGCCCTGAAGAGCGAGATCAAGAAGAGGCTGAAGCTGAAGGACGGCGGCCACTACGCCGC
CGAGGTCAAGACCACCTACAAGGCCAAGAAGCCCGTGCAGCTGCCCGGCGCCTACATCGTCGACATCAAG
TTGGACATCGTGTCCCACAACGAGGACTACACCATCGTGGAACAGTACGAACGCGCCGAGGGCCGCCACT
CCACCGGCGGCATGGACGAGCTGTACAAGTCCGGACTCAGATCTGGCAGCGGTGGAGGCAGCGCATCCGG
CGGAAGCGGAAGCGCTCAGCAGGCTGCAGACAAGTACCTCTATGTGGATAAAAACTTCATCAATAACCCG
CTGGCCCAAGCTGACTGGGCTGCCAAGAAGTTGGTATGGGTGCCTTCCAGCAAGAATGGCTTTGAACCAG
CCAGCCTCAAGGAGGAGGTGGGAGAAGAGGCCATTGTAGAGCTGGTAGAGAATGGGAAGAAGGTGAAGGT
GAACAAGGACGACATCCAGAAGATGAACCCACCCAAGTTCTCCAAGGTGGAGGACATGGCAGAGCTCACG
TGCCTCAACGAAGCTTCGGTGCTGCACAACCTCAAGGAGCGATACTACTCAGGGCTTATCTACACCTATT
CAGGCCTGTTCTGTGTGGTCATCAACCCTTATAAGAACCTGCCCATCTACTCAGAGGAGATCGTGGAGAT
GTACAAGGGCAAGAAGA
